>Addgene plasmid #178649 | pmcherry α-catenin ΔVBS | addgene full sequence | sequence record 351548 | Addgene NGS Result
TAGTTATTAATAGTAATCAATTACGGGGTCATTAGTTCATAGCCCATATATGGAGTTCCGCGTTACATAA
CTTACGGTAAATGGCCCGCCTGGCTGACCGCCCAACGACCCCCGCCCATTGACGTCAATAATGACGTATG
TTCCCATAGTAACGCCAATAGGGACTTTCCATTGACGTCAATGGGTGGAGTATTTACGGTAAACTGCCCA
CTTGGCAGTACATCAAGTGTATCATATGCCAAGTACGCCCCCTATTGACGTCAATGACGGTAAATGGCCC
GCCTGGCATTATGCCCAGTACATGACCTTATGGGACTTTCCTACTTGGCAGTACATCTACGTATTAGTCA
TCGCTATTACCATGGTGATGCGGTTTTGGCAGTACATCAATGGGCGTGGATAGCGGTTTGACTCACGGGG
ATTTCCAAGTCTCCACCCCATTGACGTCAATGGGAGTTTGTTTTGGCACCAAAATCAACGGGACTTTCCA
AAATGTCGTAACAACTCCGCCCCATTGACGCAAATGGGCGGTAGGCGTGTACGGTGGGAGGTCTATATAA
GCAGAGCTGGTTTAGTGAACCGTCAGATCCGCTAGCGCTACCGGTCGCCACCATGGTGAGCAAGGGCGAG
GAGGATAACATGGCCATCATCAAGGAGTTCATGCGCTTCAAGGTGCACATGGAGGGCTCCGTGAACGGCC
ACGAGTTCGAGATCGAGGGCGAGGGCGAGGGCCGCCCCTACGAGGGCACCCAGACCGCCAAGCTGAAGGT
GACCAAGGGTGGCCCCCTGCCCTTCGCCTGGGACATCCTGTCCCCTCAGTTCATGTACGGCTCCAAGGCC
TACGTGAAGCACCCCGCCGACATCCCCGACTACTTGAAGCTGTCCTTCCCCGAGGGCTTCAAGTGGGAGC
GCGTGATGAACTTCGAGGACGGCGGCGTGGTGACCGTGACCCAGGACTCCTCCCTGCAGGACGGCGAGTT
CATCTACAAGGTGAAGCTGCGCGGCACCAACTTCCCCTCCGACGGCCCCGTAATGCAGAAGAAGACCATG
GGCTGGGAGGCCTCCTCCGAGCGGATGTACCCCGAGGACGGCGCCCTGAAGGGCGAGATCAAGCAGAGGC
TGAAGCTGAAGGACGGCGGCCACTACGACGCTGAGGTCAAGACCACCTACAAGGCCAAGAAGCCCGTGCA
GCTGCCCGGCGCCTACAACGTCAACATCAAGTTGGACATCACCTCCCACAACGAGGACTACACCATCGTG
GAACAGTACGAACGCGCCGAGGGCCGCCACTCCACCGGCGGCATGGACGAGCTGTACAAGTCCGGACTCA
GATCTATGACAGCCGTGCACGCCGGCAACATCAACTTCAAGTGGGACCCCAAGAGCCTGGAAATCAGAAC
CCTGGCCGTGGAAAGACTGCTGGAACCCCTGGTCACCCAAGTGACCACACTGGTCAACACCAACAGCAAG
GGCCCCAGCAACAAGAAGCGGGGCAGATCCAAAAAGGCCCATGTGCTGGCTGCCAGCGTGGAACAGGCCA
CCGAGAACTTTCTGGAAAAGGGCGACAAGATCGCCAAAGAGAGCCAGTTCCTGAAAGAGGAACTGGTCGC
CGCCGTGGAAGATGTGCGAAAACAGGGCGATCTGATGAAGGCCGCTGCCGGCGAATTTGCCGATGATCCT
TGTAGCAGCGTGAAGAGGGGCAACATGGTTCGAGCTGCTAGAGCCCTGCTGAGCGCCGTGACTAGACTGC
TGATTCTGGCCGACATGGCCGACGTGTACAAGCTGCTGGTGCAGCTGAAGGTGGTCGAGGACGGAATCCT
GAAGCTGCGGAATGCCGGCAACGAGCAGGATCTGGGCATCCAGTACAAGGCCCTGAAGCCTGAGGTGGAC
AAGCTGAACATCATGGCCGCCAAGCGGCAGCAAGAGCTGAAGGATGTGGGCCACAGAGATCAGATGGCTG
CCGCCAGAGGCATCCTGCAGAAAAACGTGCCCATCCTGTACACCGCCAGCCAGGCTTGTCTGCAGCATCC
TGATGTGGCCGCCTACAAGGCCAACCGGGACCTGATCTATAAGCAGCTGCAGCAGGCCGTGACCGGCATC
TCTAATGCTGCTCAGGCCACAGCCTCCGACGATGCCTCTCAACATCAAGGTGGCGGAGGCGGCGAACTGG
CCTACGCTCTGAACAACTTCGACAAGCAGATCATCGTGGACCCTCTGAGCTTCAGCGAGGAACGGTTCAG
ACCCAGCCTGGAAGAGAGACTGGAATCCATCATCTCTGGCGCCGAGGGACACAGACTGGCCAATGTGATG
ATGGGCCCCTACAGACAGGACCTGCTGGCCAAGTGCGACAGAGTGGATCAGCTGACAGCCCAGCTGGCTG
ACCTTGCTGCAAGAGGCGAAGGCGAAAGCCCTCAGGCTAGAGCACTTGCTAGCCAGCTGCAGGACAGCCT
GAAGGACCTGAAGGCCCGGATGCAAGAAGCCATGACACAAGAGGTGTCCGACGTGTTCAGCGACACCACC
ACACCTATCAAACTGCTGGCCGAGGCCGCCAAAAACGGCAATGAGAAAGAAGTGAAAGAATACGCCCAGG
TGTTCCGCGAGCACGCCAACAAGCTGATCGAGGTGGCCAATCTGGCCTGCTCCATCAGCAACAACGAAGA
GGGCGTGAAGCTCGTGCGGATGTCTGCCTCTCAGCTGGAAGCCCTGTGTCCTCAAGTCATCAATGCCGCT
CTGGCCCTGGCCGCTAAGCCTCAGTCTAAACTGGCCCAAGAGAACATGGACCTGTTCAAAGAGCAGTGGG
AGAAGCAAGTGCGGGTGCTGACAGACGCCGTGGACGACATTACCAGCATCGACGACTTTCTGGCCGTGTC
CGAGAACCACATTCTCGAGGACGTGAACAAATGCGTGATCGCCCTCCAAGAGAAGGACGTGGACGGCCTG
GATAGAACAGCCGGCGCTATTAGAGGCAGAGCCGCTAGAGTGATCCACGTCGTGACCAGCGAGATGGACA
ACTACGAGCCTGGCGTGTACACCGAGAAGGTGCTGGAAGCTACAAAGCTGCTGAGCAACACCGTGATGCC
CCGGTTTACCGAACAGGTGGAAGCTGCTGTGGAAGCTCTGAGCAGCGATCCCGCTCAGCCCATGGACGAG
AACGAGTTCATCGACGCCAGCAGACTGGTGTACGACGGCATCCGGGATATCAGAAAGGCCGTGCTGATGA
TCAGGACCCCTGAAGAACTGGACGACAGCGACTTCGAGACAGAGGACTTCGACGTGCGGAGCAGAACCAG
CGTGCAGACCGAAGATGACCAGCTGATCGCCGGACAGTCTGCCAGAGCTATCATGGCCCAGCTGCCTCAA
GAGCAGAAGGCCAAGATCGCTGAGCAGGTCGCCAGCTTCCAAGAGGAAAAGAGCAAGCTGGACGCCGAGG
TGTCCAAGTGGGATGACAGCGGCAACGACATCATCGTGCTGGCTAAGCAGATGTGTATGATCATGATGGA
AATGACCGACTTCACCAGAGGCAAGGGGCCTCTGAAGAACACCAGCGACGTGATCTCTGCCGCCAAGAAG
ATTGCCGAAGCCGGCAGCAGAATGGATAAGCTGGGCAGAACAATCGCCGATCACTGCCCTGATAGCGCCT
GCAAACAGGATCTGCTCGCCTACCTGCAGCGGATTGCCCTGTATTGCCACCAGCTGAATATCTGCAGCAA
AGTGAAGGCCGAGGTGCAGAATCTCGGCGGCGAGCTTGTTGTCAGCGGAGTGGATTCTGCCATGAGCCTG
ATCCAGGCTGCCAAGAACCTGATGAACGCTGTGGTGCAGACTGTGAAGGCCAGCTACGTGGCCAGCACCA
AGTACCAGAAAAGCCAAGGCATGGCCAGCCTGAACCTGCCTGCCGTGTCTTGGAAAATGAAGGCCCCTGA
GAAGAAGCCTCTGGTCAAGAGAGAGAAGCAGGACGAGACACAGACCAAGATCAAGCGGGCCAGCCAGAAA
AAGCACGTGAACCCTGTGCAGGCCCTGAGCGAGTTCAAGGCCATGGACAGCATCTGAGAATTCTGCAGTC
GACGGTACCGCGGGCCCGGGATCCACCGGATCTAGATAACTGATCATAATCAGCCATACCACATTTGTAG
AGGTTTTACTTGCTTTAAAAAACCTCCCACACCTCCCCCTGAACCTGAAACATAAAATGAATGCAATTGT
TGTTGTTAACTTGTTTATTGCAGCTTATAATGGTTACAAATAAAGCAATAGCATCACAAATTTCACAAAT
AAAGCATTTTTTTCACTGCATTCTAGTTGTGGTTTGTCCAAACTCATCAATGTATCTTAACGCGTAAATT
GTAAGCGTTAATATTTTGTTAAAATTCGCGTTAAATTTTTGTTAAATCAGCTCATTTTTTAACCAATAGG
CCGAAATCGGCAAAATCCCTTATAAATCAAAAGAATAGACCGAGATAGGGT
[37 nt withheld, positions 4462-4498]
AAAGAACGTGGACTCCAACGTCAAAGG
[49 nt withheld, positions 4526-4574]
T
[91 nt withheld, positions 4576-4666]
G
[124 nt withheld, positions 4668-4791]
CAGGTGGCACTTTTCGGGGAAATGTGCGCGGAACCCCTATTTGTTTATTTTTCTAAATACATTCAAATAT
GTATCCGCTCATGAGACAATAACCCTGATAAATGCTTCAATAATATTGAAAAAGGAAGAGTCCTGAGGCG
GAAAGAACCAGCTGTGGAATGTGTGTCAGTTAGGGTGTGGAAAGTCCCCAGGCTCCCCAGCAGGCAGAAG
TATGCAAAGCATGCATCTCAATTAGTCAGCAACCAGGTGTGGAAAGTCCCCAGGCTCCCCAGCAGGCAGA
AGTATGCAAAGCATGCATCTCAATTAGTCAGCAACCATAGTCCCGCCCCTAACTCCGCCCATCCCGCCCC
TAACTCCGCCCAGTTCCGCCCATTCTCCGCCCCATGGCTGACTAATTTTTTTTATTTATGCAGAGGCCGA
GGCCGCCTCGGCCTCTGAGCTATTCCAGAAGTAGTGAGGAGGCTTTTTTGGAGGCCTAGGCTTTTGCAAA
GATCGATCAAGAGACAGGATGAGGATCGTTTCGCATGATTGAACAAGATGGATTGCACGCAGGTTCTCCG
GCCGCTTGGGTGGAGAGGCTATTCGGCTATGACTGGGCACAACAGACAATCGGCTGCTCTGATGCCGCCG
TGTTCCGGCTGTCAGCGCAGGGGCGCCCGGTTCTTTTTGTCAAGACCGACCTGTCCGGTGCCCTGAATGA
ACTGCAAGACGAGGCAGCGCGGCTATCGTGGCTGGCCACGACGGGCGTTCCTTGCGCAGCTGTGCTCGAC
GTTGTCACTGAAGCGGGAAGGGACTGGCTGCTATTGGGCGAAGTGCCGGGGCAGGATCTCCTGTCATCTC
ACCTTGCTCCTGCCGAGAAAGTATCCATCATGGCTGATGCAATGCGGCGGCTGCATACGCTTGATCCGGC
TACCTGCCCATTCGACCACCAAGCGAAACATCGCATCGAGCGAGCACGTACTCGGATGGAAGCCGGTCTT
GTCGATCAGGATGATCTGGACGAAGAGCATCAGGGGCTCGCGCCAGCCGAACTGTTCGCCAGGCTCAAGG
CGAGCATGCCCGACGGCGAGGATCTCGTCGTGACCCATGGCGATGCCTGCTTGCCGAATATCATGGTGGA
AAATGGCCGCTTTTCTGGATTCATCGACTGTGGCCGGCTGGGTGTGGCGGACCGCTATCAGGACATAGCG
TTGGCTACCCGTGATATTGCTGAAGAGCTTGGCGGCGAATGGGCTGACCGCTTCCTCGTGCTTTACGGTA
TCGCCGCTCCCGATTCGCAGCGCATCGCCTTCTATCGCCTTCTTGACGAGTTCTTCTGAGCGGGACTCTG
GGGTTCGAAATGACCGACCAAGCGACGCCCAACCTGCCATCACGAGATTTCGATTCCACCGCCGCCTTCT
ATGAAAGGTTGGGCTTCGGAATCGTTTTCCGGGACGCCGGCTGGATGATCCTCCAGCGCGGGGATCTCAT
GCTGGAGTTCTTCGCCCACCCTAGGGGGAGGCTAACTGAAACACGGAAGGAGACAATACCGGAAGGAACC
CGCGCTATGACGGCAATAAAAAGACAGAATAAAACGCACGGTGTTGGGTCGTTTGTTCATAAACGCGGGG
TTCGGTCCCAGGGCTGGCACTCTGTCGATACCCCACCGAGACCCCATTGGGGCCAATACGCCCGCGTTTC
TTCCTTTTCCCCACCCCACCCCCCAAGTTCGGGTGAAGGCCCAGGGCTCGCAGCCAACGTCGGGGCGGCA
GGCCCTGCCATAGCCTCAGGTTACTCATATATACTTTAGATTGATTTAAAACTTCATTTTTAATTTAAAA
GGATCTAGGTGAAGATCCTTTTTGATAATCTCATGACCAAAATCCCTTAACGTGAGTTTTCGTTCCACTG
AGCGTCAGACCCCGTAGAAAAGATCAAAGGATCTTCTTGAGATCCTTTTTTTCTGCGCGTAATCTGCTGC
TTGCAAACAAAAAAACCACCGCTACCAGCGGTGGTTTGTTTGCCGGATCAAGAGCTACCAACTCTTTTTC
CGAAGGTAACTGGCTTCAGCAGAGCGCAGATACCAAATACTGTTCTTCTAGTGTAGCCGTAGTTAGGCCA
CCACTTCAAGAACTCTGTAGCACCGCCTACATACCTCGCTCTGCTAATCCTGTTACCAGTGGCTGCTGCC
AGTGGCGATAAGTCGTGTCTTACCGGGTTGGACTCAAGACGATAGTTACCGGATAAGGCGCAGCGGTCGG
GCTGAACGGGGGGTTCGTGCACACAGCCCAGCTTGGAGCGAACGACCTACACCGAACTGAGATACCTACA
GCGTGAGCTATGAGAAAGCGCCACGCTTCCCGAAGGGAGAAAGGCGGACAGGTATCCGGTAAGCGGCAGG
GTCGGAACAGGAGAGCGCACGAGGGAGCTTCCAGGGGGAAACGCCTGGTATCTTTATAGTCCTGTCGGGT
TTCGCCACCTCTGACTTGAGCGTCGATTTTTGTGATGCTCGTCAGGGGGGCGGAGCCTATGGAAAAACGC
CAGCAACGCGGCCTTTTTACGGTTCCTGGCCTTTTGCTGGCCTTTTGCTCACATGTTCTTTCCTGCGTTA
TCCCCTGATTCTGTGGATAACCGTATTACCGCCATGCAT
Features (pLannotate 1.2.2; 15 found; start..end, strand, type, name):
     61..364     +  enhancer       CMV enhancer: human cytomegalovirus immediate early enhancer
    365..568     +  promoter       CMV promoter: human cytomegalovirus (CMV) immediate early promoter
    613..1320    +  CDS            mCherry: mCherry is a basic (constitutively fluorescent) red fluorescent protein published in 2004, derived from Discosoma sp.. It is reported to be a very rapidly-maturing monomer with low acid sensitivity.
   1336..4044    +  CDS            CTNNA1: CTNA1_HUMAN - Experimental evidence at protein level: Swiss-Prot protein existence level 1. Associates with the cytoplasmic domain of a variety of cadherins. The association of catenins to cadherins produces a complex which is linked to the actin filament network, and which seems to be of primary importance for cadherins cell-adhesion properties. Can associate with both E- and N-cadherins. Originally believed to be a stable component of E-cadherin/catenin adhesion complexes and to mediate the linkage of cadherins to the actin cytoskeleton at adherens junctions. In contrast, cortical actin was
   4048..4084    +  misc_feature   MCS (fragment): multiple cloning site
   4101..4185    +  CDS            large T antigen (fragment): large T antigen from SV40 (simian virus 40)
   4208..4329    +  polyA_signal   SV40 poly(A) signal: SV40 polyadenylation signal
   4363..4791    -  rep_origin     f1 ori (sequence partly withheld): f1 bacteriophage origin of replication; arrow indicates direction of (+) strand synthesis
   4818..4922    +  promoter       AmpR promoter: bla
   4924..5281    +  promoter       SV40 promoter: SV40 enhancer and early promoter
   5316..6110    +  CDS            NeoR/KanR: aminoglycoside phosphotransferase from Tn5; aph(3')-II (or nptII); confers resistance to neomycin, kanamycin, and G418 (Geneticin®)
   6131..6283    +  CDS            ble (fragment): BLE_KLEPN - Experimental evidence at protein level: Swiss-Prot protein existence level 1. Binding protein with a strong affinity to the bleomycin family of antibiotics. Binds to CL990; an antimitotic-antibiotic compound. From Klebsiella pneumoniae.
   6342..6389    +  polyA_signal   HSV TK poly(A) signal: herpes simplex virus thymidine kinase polyadenylation signal (Cole and Stacy, 1985)
   6480..6496    -  polyA_signal   bGH poly(A) signal (fragment): bovine growth hormone polyadenylation signal
   6718..7306    +  rep_origin     ori: high-copy-number ColE1/pMB1/pBR322/pUC origin of replication
