[The description below was written by a language model from this plasmid's Addgene catalogue record and pLannotate feature annotations shown in this document.]
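Description:
pmcherry α-catenin ΔVBS is a mammalian expression plasmid of about 7.4 kb built on the pmCherry-C1 backbone. It produces human α-catenin (CTNNA1) fused at its N terminus to the red fluorescent protein mCherry. The fusion is transcribed from the human cytomegalovirus immediate-early enhancer and promoter and terminated by an SV40 polyadenylation signal. The mCherry coding sequence lies immediately upstream of the CTNNA1 open reading frame, which was inserted by restriction cloning between BglII and EcoRI sites of the polylinker. The α-catenin sequence is a mutant: its vinculin binding site was removed and replaced with the equivalent domain of vinculin, so the protein is intended to remain a full-length junctional component that cannot recruit vinculin.

The plasmid is maintained in E. coli at high copy through a ColE1/pUC-type origin, and it also carries an f1 origin for single-stranded DNA production. One Tn5 aminoglycoside phosphotransferase gene (NeoR/KanR) provides both selections. A bacterial bla-type promoter drives it for kanamycin resistance in bacteria, and the SV40 enhancer/early promoter drives it for G418 selection in mammalian cells, with an HSV TK polyadenylation signal downstream. The short annotated fragments of large T antigen, ble and the bGH poly(A) signal are probably backbone remnants or partial annotation matches rather than functional parts.

According to the record, the construct is used to express α-catenin lacking its vinculin binding site. The associated publication examines α-catenin-dependent recruitment of vinculin to adherens junctions and how it relates to focal adhesions. The mCherry tag allows the mutant protein to be visualised in transfected cells.
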