Addgene plasmid #178649: pmcherry α-catenin ΔVBS
Purpose: express α-catenin without a vinculin binding site (VBS)
Depositing lab: Daniel Conway. Depositing organization: Virginia Commonwealth University. Publication: alpha-catenin Dependent Vinculin Recruitment to Adherens Junctions is Antagonistic to Focal Adhesions. Bejar-Padilla V, Cabe JI, Lopez S, Narayanan V, Mezher M, Maruthamuthu V, Conway DE. Mol Biol Cell. 2022 Aug 3:mbcE22020071. doi: 10.1091/mbc.E22-02-0071. PubMed 35921161.
Backbone
  Vector backbone: pmcherryC1
  Backbone size w/o insert (bp): 4721
  Total vector size (bp): 7400
  Vector type: Mammalian Expression
  Selectable markers: Neomycin (select with G418)
Growth in bacteria
  Bacterial resistance: Kanamycin, 50 μg/mL
  Growth temperature: 37°C
  Growth strain: DH5alpha
  Copy number: High Copy
Gene/Insert
  Gene/Insert name: α-catenin (alt name: CTNNA1)
  Species: H. sapiens (human)
  Mutation: VBS of alpha catenin was removed and replaced with the equivalent domain of vinculin
  GenBank ID: NM_001903
  Entrez Gene: CTNNA1 (a.k.a. CAP102, MDBS2, MDPT2)
  Tag / fusion protein: mcherry (N terminal on insert)
  Cloning method: Restriction Enzyme; 5′ cloning site Bglii (unknown if destroyed); 3′ cloning site ecori (unknown if destroyed)
  Sequencing primers: 5′ mcherryfwd
Terms and licenses: Academic/Nonprofit Terms; Industry Terms: Not Available to Industry
How to cite: pmcherry α-catenin ΔVBS was a gift from Daniel Conway (Addgene plasmid # 178649 ; http://n2t.net/addgene:178649 ; RRID:Addgene_178649)
