>Addgene plasmid #178649 | pmcherry α-catenin ΔVBS | depositor partial sequence | sequence record 346854 | alpha-catenin insert
AGATCTATGACAGCCGTGCACGCCGGCAACATCAACTTCAAGTGGGACCCCAAGAGCCTGGAAATCAGAA
CCCTGGCCGTGGAAAGACTGCTGGAACCCCTGGTCACCCAAGTGACCACACTGGTCAACACCAACAGCAA
GGGCCCCAGCAACAAGAAGCGGGGCAGATCCAAAAAGGCCCATGTGCTGGCTGCCAGCGTGGAACAGGCC
ACCGAGAACTTTCTGGAAAAGGGCGACAAGATCGCCAAAGAGAGCCAGTTCCTGAAAGAGGAACTGGTCG
CCGCCGTGGAAGATGTGCGAAAACAGGGCGATCTGATGAAGGCCGCTGCCGGCGAATTTGCCGATGATCC
TTGTAGCAGCGTGAAGAGGGGCAACATGGTTCGAGCTGCTAGAGCCCTGCTGAGCGCCGTGACTAGACTG
CTGATTCTGGCCGACATGGCCGACGTGTACAAGCTGCTGGTGCAGCTGAAGGTGGTCGAGGACGGAATCC
TGAAGCTGCGGAATGCCGGCAACGAGCAGGATCTGGGCATCCAGTACAAGGCCCTGAAGCCTGAGGTGGA
CAAGCTGAACATCATGGCCGCCAAGCGGCAGCAAGAGCTGAAGGATGTGGGCCACAGAGATCAGATGGCT
GCCGCCAGAGGCATCCTGCAGAAAAACGTGCCCATCCTGTACACCGCCAGCCAGGCTTGTCTGCAGCATC
CTGATGTGGCCGCCTACAAGGCCAACCGGGACCTGATCTATAAGCAGCTGCAGCAGGCCGTGACCGGCAT
CTCTAATGCTGCTCAGGCCACAGCCTCCGACGATGCCTCTCAACATCAAGGTGGCGGAGGCGGCGAACTG
GCCTACGCTCTGAACAACTTCGACAAGCAGATCATCGTGGACCCTCTGAGCTTCAGCGAGGAACGGTTCA
GACCCAGCCTGGAAGAGAGACTGGAATCCATCATCTCTGGCGCCGAGGGACACAGACTGGCCAATGTGAT
GATGGGCCCCTACAGACAGGACCTGCTGGCCAAGTGCGACAGAGTGGATCAGCTGACAGCCCAGCTGGCT
GACCTTGCTGCAAGAGGCGAAGGCGAAAGCCCTCAGGCTAGAGCACTTGCTAGCCAGCTGCAGGACAGCC
TGAAGGACCTGAAGGCCCGGATGCAAGAAGCCATGACACAAGAGGTGTCCGACGTGTTCAGCGACACCAC
CACACCTATCAAACTGCTGGCCGAGGCCGCCAAAAACGGCAATGAGAAAGAAGTGAAAGAATACGCCCAG
GTGTTCCGCGAGCACGCCAACAAGCTGATCGAGGTGGCCAATCTGGCCTGCTCCATCAGCAACAACGAAG
AGGGCGTGAAGCTCGTGCGGATGTCTGCCTCTCAGCTGGAAGCCCTGTGTCCTCAAGTCATCAATGCCGC
TCTGGCCCTGGCCGCTAAGCCTCAGTCTAAACTGGCCCAAGAGAACATGGACCTGTTCAAAGAGCAGTGG
GAGAAGCAAGTGCGGGTGCTGACAGACGCCGTGGACGACATTACCAGCATCGACGACTTTCTGGCCGTGT
CCGAGAACCACATTCTCGAGGACGTGAACAAATGCGTGATCGCCCTCCAAGAGAAGGACGTGGACGGCCT
GGATAGAACAGCCGGCGCTATTAGAGGCAGAGCCGCTAGAGTGATCCACGTCGTGACCAGCGAGATGGAC
AACTACGAGCCTGGCGTGTACACCGAGAAGGTGCTGGAAGCTACAAAGCTGCTGAGCAACACCGTGATGC
CCCGGTTTACCGAACAGGTGGAAGCTGCTGTGGAAGCTCTGAGCAGCGATCCCGCTCAGCCCATGGACGA
GAACGAGTTCATCGACGCCAGCAGACTGGTGTACGACGGCATCCGGGATATCAGAAAGGCCGTGCTGATG
ATCAGGACCCCTGAAGAACTGGACGACAGCGACTTCGAGACAGAGGACTTCGACGTGCGGAGCAGAACCA
GCGTGCAGACCGAAGATGACCAGCTGATCGCCGGACAGTCTGCCAGAGCTATCATGGCCCAGCTGCCTCA
AGAGCAGAAGGCCAAGATCGCTGAGCAGGTCGCCAGCTTCCAAGAGGAAAAGAGCAAGCTGGACGCCGAG
GTGTCCAAGTGGGATGACAGCGGCAACGACATCATCGTGCTGGCTAAGCAGATGTGTATGATCATGATGG
AAATGACCGACTTCACCAGAGGCAAGGGGCCTCTGAAGAACACCAGCGACGTGATCTCTGCCGCCAAGAA
GATTGCCGAAGCCGGCAGCAGAATGGATAAGCTGGGCAGAACAATCGCCGATCACTGCCCTGATAGCGCC
TGCAAACAGGATCTGCTCGCCTACCTGCAGCGGATTGCCCTGTATTGCCACCAGCTGAATATCTGCAGCA
AAGTGAAGGCCGAGGTGCAGAATCTCGGCGGCGAGCTTGTTGTCAGCGGAGTGGATTCTGCCATGAGCCT
GATCCAGGCTGCCAAGAACCTGATGAACGCTGTGGTGCAGACTGTGAAGGCCAGCTACGTGGCCAGCACC
AAGTACCAGAAAAGCCAAGGCATGGCCAGCCTGAACCTGCCTGCCGTGTCTTGGAAAATGAAGGCCCCTG
AGAAGAAGCCTCTGGTCAAGAGAGAGAAGCAGGACGAGACACAGACCAAGATCAAGCGGGCCAGCCAGAA
AAAGCACGTGAACCCTGTGCAGGCCCTGAGCGAGTTCAAGGCCATGGACAGCATCTGAGAATTC
